Addgene plasmid #102541: SRpHi1
Purpose: Bacterial expression of EYFP fused to the cell penetrating peptide TAT with a GST tag for purification
Depositing lab: Stefan Hell. Depositing organization: Max Planck Institute for Multidisciplinary Sciences. Publication: SRpHi ratiometric pH biosensors for super-resolution microscopy. Richardson DS, Gregor C, Winter FR, Urban NT, Sahl SJ, Willig KI, Hell SW. Nat Commun. 2017 Sep 18;8(1):577. doi: 10.1038/s41467-017-00606-4. PubMed 28924139.
Backbone
  Vector backbone: pGEX-6P-1
  Backbone manufacturer: GE Healthcare
  Backbone size w/o insert (bp): 4984
  Vector type: Bacterial Expression
Growth in bacteria
  Bacterial resistance: Ampicillin, 100 μg/mL
  Growth temperature: 37°C
  Growth strain: DH5alpha
  Copy number: High Copy
Gene/Insert
  Gene/Insert name: Tat-EYFP
  Promoter: tac
  Tag / fusion protein: GST (N terminal on backbone)
  Cloning method: Restriction Enzyme; 5′ cloning site BamHI (not destroyed); 3′ cloning site XhoI (not destroyed)
  Sequencing primers: 5′ pGEX5'
Terms and licenses: Academic/Nonprofit Terms; Industry Terms: Not Available to Industry
Depositor comments: TAT-peptide is N-terminal to, and in frame with, EYFP (between GST and EYFP); BL-21 cells are used for protein expression
How to cite: SRpHi1 was a gift from Stefan Hell (Addgene plasmid # 102541 ; http://n2t.net/addgene:102541 ; RRID:Addgene_102541)
