[The description below was written by a language model from this plasmid's Addgene catalogue record and the feature table of its GenBank file.]
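Description:
SRpHi1 is a bacterial expression plasmid built on the pGEX-6P-1 backbone, giving a circular construct of 5,722 bp. It is maintained in E. coli through a high-copy ColE1/pMB1-type origin of replication and selected with ampicillin via the beta-lactamase (AmpR) gene driven by its own promoter. The backbone also carries lacI with its promoter, supplying lac repressor in cis, together with a lac promoter/operator and lacZ-alpha fragment that are remnants of the vector lineage rather than part of the payload.

The expression cassette is driven by the tac promoter, a strong trp/lac UV5 hybrid, followed by a lac operator, so transcription is held off by LacI and induced with IPTG. The open reading frame begins with Schistosoma japonicum glutathione S-transferase, followed by a human rhinovirus 3C/PreScission protease recognition site and then the Tat-EYFP insert, cloned between BamHI and XhoI sites that both remain intact. According to the depositor, the cell-penetrating TAT peptide lies in frame between GST and EYFP. It is not annotated as a separate feature in the table, but the short unannotated gap between the protease site and the mammalian codon-optimized EYFP coding sequence is consistent with that placement.

The design allows the fusion to be captured by glutathione affinity through GST, and the tag can then be removed with the site-specific protease to release TAT-EYFP. The depositor notes that BL21 cells are used for protein production, while a cloning strain is used for propagation. The associated publication concerns ratiometric pH biosensors for super-resolution microscopy, indicating that the purified protein serves as a component of that sensor system. The record itself does not detail how the protein is subsequently modified or applied.
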