LOCUS       Exported 5722 bp ds-DNA circular SYN 13-MAY-2021
DEFINITION  Bacterial expression of EYFP fused to the cell penetrating peptide
            TAT with a GST tag for purification.
ACCESSION   .
VERSION     .
KEYWORDS    SRpHi1
SOURCE      synthetic DNA construct
  ORGANISM  synthetic DNA construct
REFERENCE   1 (bases 1 to 5722)
  AUTHORS   Richardson DS, Gregor C, Winter FR, Urban NT, Sahl SJ, Willig KI,
            Hell SW
  TITLE     SRpHi ratiometric pH biosensors for super-resolution microscopy.
  JOURNAL   Nat Commun. 2017 Sep 18;8(1):577. doi: 10.1038/s41467-017-00606-4.
  PUBMED    28924139
REFERENCE   2 (bases 1 to 5722)
  AUTHORS   .
  TITLE     Direct Submission
  JOURNAL   Exported May 13, 2021 from SnapGene Server 1.1.58
            http://www.snapgene.com
FEATURES             Location/Qualifiers
     source          1..5722
                     /organism="synthetic DNA construct"
                     /mol_type="other DNA"
     promoter        1..29
                     /label=tac promoter
                     /note="strong E. coli promoter; hybrid between the trp and
                     lac UV5 promoters"
     protein_bind    37..53
                     /label=lac operator
                     /bound_moiety="lac repressor encoded by lacI"
                     /note="The lac repressor binds to the lac operator to
                     inhibit transcription in E. coli. This inhibition can be
                     relieved by adding lactose or
                     isopropyl-beta-D-thiogalactopyranoside (IPTG)."
     CDS             76..729
                     /codon_start=1
                     /product="glutathione S-transferase from Schistosoma
                     japonicum"
                     /label=GST
                     /translation="MSPILGYWKIKGLVQPTRLLLEYLEEKYEEHLYERDEGDKWRNKK
                     FELGLEFPNLPYYIDGDVKLTQSMAIIRYIADKHNMLGGCPKERAEISMLEGAVLDIRY
                     GVSRIAYSKDFETLKVDFLSKLPEMLKMFEDRLCHKTYLNGDHVTHPDFMLYDALDVVL
                     YMDPMCLDAFPKLVCFKKRIEAIPQIDKYLKSSKYIAWPLQGWQATFGGGDHPPK"
     primer_bind     687..709
                     /label=pGEX 5'
                     /note="pGEX vectors, Glutathione-S-transferase, forward
                     primer"
     CDS             736..759
                     /codon_start=1
                     /product="recognition and cleavage site for human
                     rhinovirus 3C and PreScission proteases"
                     /label=HRV 3C site
                     /translation="LEVLFQGP"
     CDS             808..1524
                     /codon_start=1
                     /product="enhanced YFP"
                     /label=EYFP
                     /note="mammalian codon-optimized"
                     /translation="VSKGEELFTGVVPILVELDGDVNGHKFSVSGEGEGDATYGKLTLK
                     FICTTGKLPVPWPTLVTTFGYGLQCFARYPDHMKQHDFFKSAMPEGYVQERTIFFKDDG
                     NYKTRAEVKFEGDTLVNRIELKGIDFKEDGNILGHKLEYNYNSHNVYIMADKQKNGIKV
                     NFKIRHNIEDGSVQLADHYQQNTPIGDGPVLLPDNHYLSYQSALSKDPNEKRDHMVLLE
                     FVTAAGITLGMDELYK"
     primer_bind     complement(850..871)
                     /label=EGFP-N
                     /note="EGFP, reverse primer"
     primer_bind     complement(1111..1130)
                     /label=EXFP-R
                     /note="For distinguishing EGFP variants, reverse primer"
     primer_bind     1458..1479
                     /label=EGFP-C
                     /note="EGFP, forward primer"
     primer_bind     complement(1590..1612)
                     /label=pGEX 3'
                     /note="pGEX vectors, reverse primer"
     primer_bind     complement(1757..1775)
                     /label=pBRforEco
                     /note="pBR322 vectors, upsteam of EcoRI site, forward
                     primer"
     promoter        1843..1947
                     /gene="bla"
                     /label=AmpR promoter
     CDS             1948..2808
                     /codon_start=1
                     /gene="bla"
                     /product="beta-lactamase"
                     /label=AmpR
                     /note="confers resistance to ampicillin, carbenicillin, and
                     related antibiotics"
                     /translation="MSIQHFRVALIPFFAAFCLPVFAHPETLVKVKDAEDQLGARVGYI
                     ELDLNSGKILESFRPEERFPMMSTFKVLLCGAVLSRVDAGQEQLGRRIHYSQNDLVEYS
                     PVTEKHLTDGMTVRELCSAAITMSDNTAANLLLTTIGGPKELTAFLHNMGDHVTRLDRW
                     EPELNEAIPNDERDTTMPAAMATTLRKLLTGELLTLASRQQLIDWMEADKVAGPLLRSA
                     LPAGWFIADKSGAGERGSRGIIAALGPDGKPSRIVVIYTTGSQATMDERNRQIAEIGAS
                     LIKHW"
     primer_bind     complement(2166..2185)
                     /label=Amp-R
                     /note="Ampicillin resistance gene, reverse primer"
     rep_origin      2979..3567
                     /direction=RIGHT
                     /label=ori
                     /note="high-copy-number ColE1/pMB1/pBR322/pUC origin of
                     replication"
     primer_bind     3468..3487
                     /label=pBR322ori-F
                     /note="pBR322 origin, forward primer"
     primer_bind     3721..3738
                     /label=L4440
                     /note="L4440 vector, forward primer"
     promoter        3811..3888
                     /gene="lacI"
                     /label=lacI promoter
     CDS             3889..4971
                     /codon_start=1
                     /gene="lacI"
                     /product="lac repressor"
                     /label=lacI
                     /note="The lac repressor binds to the lac operator to
                     inhibit transcription in E. coli. This inhibition can be
                     relieved by adding lactose or
                     isopropyl-beta-D-thiogalactopyranoside (IPTG)."
                     /translation="MKPVTLYDVAEYAGVSYQTVSRVVNQASHVSAKTREKVEAAMAEL
                     NYIPNRVAQQLAGKQSLLIGVATSSLALHAPSQIVAAIKSRADQLGASVVVSMVERSGV
                     EACKAAVHNLLAQRVSGLIINYPLDDQDAIAVEAACTNVPALFLDVSDQTPINSIIFSH
                     EDGTRLGVEHLVALGHQQIALLAGPLSSVSARLRLAGWHKYLTRNQIQPIAEREGDWSA
                     MSGFQQTMQMLNEGIVPTAMLVANDQMALGAMRAITESGLRVGADISVVGYDDTEDSSC
                     YIPPLTTIKQDFRLLGQTSVDRLLQLSQGQAVKGNQLLPVSLVKRKTTLAPNTQTASPR
                     ALADSLMQLARQVSRLESGQ"
     primer_bind     complement(3908..3927)
                     /label=LacI-R
                     /note="LacI, reverse primer"
     promoter        5020..5050
                     /label=lac promoter
                     /note="promoter for the E. coli lac operon"
     protein_bind    5058..5074
                     /label=lac operator
                     /bound_moiety="lac repressor encoded by lacI"
                     /note="The lac repressor binds to the lac operator to
                     inhibit transcription in E. coli. This inhibition can be
                     relieved by adding lactose or
                     isopropyl-beta-D-thiogalactopyranoside (IPTG)."
     primer_bind     5082..5098
                     /label=M13 rev
                     /note="common sequencing primer, one of multiple similar
                     variants"
     primer_bind     5082..5098
                     /label=M13 Reverse
                     /note="In lacZ gene. Also called M13-rev"
     CDS             5094..5621
                     /codon_start=1
                     /gene="lacZ fragment"
                     /product="LacZ-alpha fragment of beta-galactosidase"
                     /label=lacZ-alpha
                     /translation="MTMITDSLAVVLQRRDWENPGVTQLNRLAAHPPFASWRNSEEART
                     DRPSQQLRSLNGEWRFAWFPAPEAVPESWLECDLPEADTVVVPSNWQMHGYDAPIYTNV
                     TYPITVNPPFVPTENPTGCYSLTFNVDESWLQEGQTRIIFDGVGISLSTARCTNASGVR
                     QPSEAVVWLCRS"
     primer_bind     complement(5114..5131)
                     /label=M13 Forward
                     /note="In lacZ gene. Also called M13-F20 or M13 (-21)
                     Forward"
     primer_bind     complement(5114..5130)
                     /label=M13 fwd
                     /note="common sequencing primer, one of multiple similar
                     variants"
     primer_bind     complement(5123..5145)
                     /label=M13/pUC Forward
                     /note="In lacZ gene"
ORIGIN
        1 ttgacaatta atcatcggct cgtataatgt gtggaattgt gagcggataa caatttcaca
       61 caggaaacag tattcatgtc ccctatacta ggttattgga aaattaaggg ccttgtgcaa
      121 cccactcgac ttcttttgga atatcttgaa gaaaaatatg aagagcattt gtatgagcgc
      181 gatgaaggtg ataaatggcg aaacaaaaag tttgaattgg gtttggagtt tcccaatctt
      241 ccttattata ttgatggtga tgttaaatta acacagtcta tggccatcat acgttatata
      301 gctgacaagc acaacatgtt gggtggttgt ccaaaagagc gtgcagagat ttcaatgctt
      361 gaaggagcgg ttttggatat tagatacggt gtttcgagaa ttgcatatag taaagacttt
      421 gaaactctca aagttgattt tcttagcaag ctacctgaaa tgctgaaaat gttcgaagat
      481 cgtttatgtc ataaaacata tttaaatggt gatcatgtaa cccatcctga cttcatgttg
      541 tatgacgctc ttgatgttgt tttatacatg gacccaatgt gcctggatgc gttcccaaaa
      601 ttagtttgtt ttaaaaaacg tattgaagct atcccacaaa ttgataagta cttgaaatcc
      661 agcaagtata tagcatggcc tttgcagggc tggcaagcca cgtttggtgg tggcgaccat
      721 cctccaaaat cggatctgga agttctgttc caggggcccc tgggatccta tggccgaaag
      781 aagcggcgtc aacgacgtcg agaattcgtg agcaagggcg aggagctgtt caccggggtg
      841 gtgcccatcc tggtcgagct ggacggcgac gtaaacggcc acaagttcag cgtgtccggc
      901 gagggcgagg gcgatgccac ctacggcaag ctgaccctga agttcatctg caccaccggc
      961 aagctgcccg tgccctggcc caccctcgtg accaccttcg gctacggcct gcagtgcttc
     1021 gcccgctacc ccgaccacat gaagcagcac gacttcttca agtccgccat gcccgaaggc
     1081 tacgtccagg agcgcaccat cttcttcaag gacgacggca actacaagac ccgcgccgag
     1141 gtgaagttcg agggcgacac cctggtgaac cgcatcgagc tgaagggcat cgacttcaag
     1201 gaggacggca acatcctggg gcacaagctg gagtacaact acaacagcca caacgtctat
     1261 atcatggccg acaagcagaa gaacggcatc aaggtgaact tcaagatccg ccacaacatc
     1321 gaggacggca gcgtgcagct cgccgaccac taccagcaga acacccccat cggcgacggc
     1381 cccgtgctgc tgcccgacaa ccactacctg agctaccagt ccgccctgag caaagacccc
     1441 aacgagaagc gcgatcacat ggtcctgctg gagttcgtga ccgccgccgg gatcactctc
     1501 ggcatggacg agctgtacaa gtaactcgag cggccgcatc gtgactgact gacgatctgc
     1561 ctcgcgcgtt tcggtgatga cggtgaaaac ctctgacaca tgcagctccc ggagacggtc
     1621 acagcttgtc tgtaagcgga tgccgggagc agacaagccc gtcagggcgc gtcagcgggt
     1681 gttggcgggt gtcggggcgc agccatgacc cagtcacgta gcgatagcgg agtgtataat
     1741 tcttgaagac gaaagggcct cgtgatacgc ctatttttat aggttaatgt catgataata
     1801 atggtttctt agacgtcagg tggcactttt cggggaaatg tgcgcggaac ccctatttgt
     1861 ttatttttct aaatacattc aaatatgtat ccgctcatga gacaataacc ctgataaatg
     1921 cttcaataat attgaaaaag gaagagtatg agtattcaac atttccgtgt cgcccttatt
     1981 cccttttttg cggcattttg ccttcctgtt tttgctcacc cagaaacgct ggtgaaagta
     2041 aaagatgctg aagatcagtt gggtgcacga gtgggttaca tcgaactgga tctcaacagc
     2101 ggtaagatcc ttgagagttt tcgccccgaa gaacgttttc caatgatgag cacttttaaa
     2161 gttctgctat gtggcgcggt attatcccgt gttgacgccg ggcaagagca actcggtcgc
     2221 cgcatacact attctcagaa tgacttggtt gagtactcac cagtcacaga aaagcatctt
     2281 acggatggca tgacagtaag agaattatgc agtgctgcca taaccatgag tgataacact
     2341 gcggccaact tacttctgac aacgatcgga ggaccgaagg agctaaccgc ttttttgcac
     2401 aacatggggg atcatgtaac tcgccttgat cgttgggaac cggagctgaa tgaagccata
     2461 ccaaacgacg agcgtgacac cacgatgcct gcagcaatgg caacaacgtt gcgcaaacta
     2521 ttaactggcg aactacttac tctagcttcc cggcaacaat taatagactg gatggaggcg
     2581 gataaagttg caggaccact tctgcgctcg gcccttccgg ctggctggtt tattgctgat
     2641 aaatctggag ccggtgagcg tgggtctcgc ggtatcattg cagcactggg gccagatggt
     2701 aagccctccc gtatcgtagt tatctacacg acggggagtc aggcaactat ggatgaacga
     2761 aatagacaga tcgctgagat aggtgcctca ctgattaagc attggtaact gtcagaccaa
     2821 gtttactcat atatacttta gattgattta aaacttcatt tttaatttaa aaggatctag
     2881 gtgaagatcc tttttgataa tctcatgacc aaaatccctt aacgtgagtt ttcgttccac
     2941 tgagcgtcag accccgtaga aaagatcaaa ggatcttctt gagatccttt ttttctgcgc
     3001 gtaatctgct gcttgcaaac aaaaaaacca ccgctaccag cggtggtttg tttgccggat
     3061 caagagctac caactctttt tccgaaggta actggcttca gcagagcgca gataccaaat
     3121 actgtccttc tagtgtagcc gtagttaggc caccacttca agaactctgt agcaccgcct
     3181 acatacctcg ctctgctaat cctgttacca gtggctgctg ccagtggcga taagtcgtgt
     3241 cttaccgggt tggactcaag acgatagtta ccggataagg cgcagcggtc gggctgaacg
     3301 gggggttcgt gcacacagcc cagcttggag cgaacgacct acaccgaact gagataccta
     3361 cagcgtgagc tatgagaaag cgccacgctt cccgaaggga gaaaggcgga caggtatccg
     3421 gtaagcggca gggtcggaac aggagagcgc acgagggagc ttccaggggg aaacgcctgg
     3481 tatctttata gtcctgtcgg gtttcgccac ctctgacttg agcgtcgatt tttgtgatgc
     3541 tcgtcagggg ggcggagcct atggaaaaac gccagcaacg cggccttttt acggttcctg
     3601 gccttttgct ggccttttgc tcacatgttc tttcctgcgt tatcccctga ttctgtggat
     3661 aaccgtatta ccgcctttga gtgagctgat accgctcgcc gcagccgaac gaccgagcgc
     3721 agcgagtcag tgagcgagga agcggaagag cgcctgatgc ggtattttct ccttacgcat
     3781 ctgtgcggta tttcacaccg cataaattcc gacaccatcg aatggcgcaa aacctttcgc
     3841 ggtatggcat gatagcgccc ggaagagagt caattcaggg tggtgaatgt gaaaccagta
     3901 acgttatacg atgtcgcaga gtatgccggt gtctcttatc agaccgtttc ccgcgtggtg
     3961 aaccaggcca gccacgtttc tgcgaaaacg cgggaaaaag tggaagcggc gatggcggag
     4021 ctgaattaca ttcccaaccg cgtggcacaa caactggcgg gcaaacagtc gttgctgatt
     4081 ggcgttgcca cctccagtct ggccctgcac gcgccgtcgc aaattgtcgc ggcgattaaa
     4141 tctcgcgccg atcaactggg tgccagcgtg gtggtgtcga tggtagaacg aagcggcgtc
     4201 gaagcctgta aagcggcggt gcacaatctt ctcgcgcaac gcgtcagtgg gctgatcatt
     4261 aactatccgc tggatgacca ggatgccatt gctgtggaag ctgcctgcac taatgttccg
     4321 gcgttatttc ttgatgtctc tgaccagaca cccatcaaca gtattatttt ctcccatgaa
     4381 gacggtacgc gactgggcgt ggagcatctg gtcgcattgg gtcaccagca aatcgcgctg
     4441 ttagcgggcc cattaagttc tgtctcggcg cgtctgcgtc tggctggctg gcataaatat
     4501 ctcactcgca atcaaattca gccgatagcg gaacgggaag gcgactggag tgccatgtcc
     4561 ggttttcaac aaaccatgca aatgctgaat gagggcatcg ttcccactgc gatgctggtt
     4621 gccaacgatc agatggcgct gggcgcaatg cgcgccatta ccgagtccgg gctgcgcgtt
     4681 ggtgcggata tctcggtagt gggatacgac gataccgaag acagctcatg ttatatcccg
     4741 ccgttaacca ccatcaaaca ggattttcgc ctgctggggc aaaccagcgt ggaccgcttg
     4801 ctgcaactct ctcagggcca ggcggtgaag ggcaatcagc tgttgcccgt ctcactggtg
     4861 aaaagaaaaa ccacgctagc gcccaatacg caaaccgcct ctccccgcgc gttggccgat
     4921 tcattaatgc agctggcacg acaggtttcc cgactggaaa gcgggcagtg agcgcaacgc
     4981 aattaatgta agttagctca ctcattaggc accccaggct ttacacttta tgcttccggc
     5041 tcgtatgttg tgtggaattg tgagcggata acaatttcac acaggaaaca gctatgacca
     5101 tgattacgga ttcactggcc gtcgttttac aacgtcgtga ctgggaaaac cctggcgtta
     5161 cccaacttaa tcgccttgca gcacatcccc ctttcgccag ctggcgtaat agcgaagagg
     5221 cccgcaccga tcgcccttcc caacagttgc gcagcctgaa tggcgaatgg cgctttgcct
     5281 ggtttccggc accagaagcg gtgccggaaa gctggctgga gtgcgatctt cctgaggccg
     5341 atactgtcgt cgtcccctca aactggcaga tgcacggtta cgatgcgccc atctacacca
     5401 acgtgaccta tcccattacg gtcaatccgc cgtttgttcc cacggagaat ccgacgggtt
     5461 gttactcgct cacatttaat gttgatgaaa gctggctaca ggaaggccag acgcgaatta
     5521 tttttgatgg cgttggaatt agcttatcga ctgcacggtg caccaatgct tctggcgtca
     5581 ggcagccatc ggaagctgtg gtatggctgt gcaggtcgta aatcactgca taattcgtgt
     5641 cgctcaaggc gcactcccgt tctggataat gttttttgcg ccgacatcat aacggttctg
     5701 gcaaatattc tgaaatgagc tg
//
